Addgene plasmid #208391: Lenti-sgRNA-Cre-GpNLuc-sgmMLKL
Purpose: Lentiviral vector expressing Cas9, GpNLuc, and sgRNA targeting murine MLKL gene.
Depositing lab: Gaorav Gupta. Depositing organization: University of North Carolina at Chapel Hill. Publication: MRE11 liberates cGAS from nucleosome sequestration during tumorigenesis. Cho MG, Kumar RJ, Lin CC, Boyer JA, Shahir JA, Fagan-Solis K, Simpson DA, Fan C, Foster CE, Goddard AM, Lerner LM, Ellington SW, Wang Q, Wang Y, Ho AY, Liu P, Perou CM, Zhang Q, McGinty RK, Purvis JE, Gupta GP. Nature. 2024 Jan 10. doi: 10.1038/s41586-023-06889-6. PubMed 38200309.
Backbone
  Vector backbone: LentiCRISPR V2-Cre-NLuc
  Vector type: Mammalian Expression, Lentiviral, Luciferase
Growth in bacteria
  Bacterial resistance: Ampicillin, 100 μg/mL
  Growth temperature: 37°C
  Growth strain: NEB Stable
  Copy number: High Copy
Gene/Insert
  Gene/Insert name: sgMLKL
  gRNA/shRNA sequence: Unspecified
  Species: M. musculus (mouse)
  Mutation: WT
  Entrez Gene: Mlkl (a.k.a. 9130019I15Rik)
  Cloning method: Gibson Cloning
  Sequencing primers: 5′ Unknown
Terms and licenses: Academic/Nonprofit Terms; Industry Terms: Not Available to Industry
How to cite: Lenti-sgRNA-Cre-GpNLuc-sgmMLKL was a gift from Gaorav Gupta (Addgene plasmid # 208391 ; http://n2t.net/addgene:208391 ; RRID:Addgene_208391)
