[The description below was written by a language model from this plasmid's Addgene catalogue record and pLannotate feature annotations shown in this document.]
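Description:
Lenti-sgRNA-Cre-GpNLuc-sgmMLKL is a third-generation-style, self-inactivating HIV-1 lentiviral transfer plasmid built on a LentiCRISPR V2-Cre-NLuc backbone. It is propagated in E. coli through a high-copy ColE1/pUC-type origin with ampicillin selection (AmpR). An f1 origin is also present. Outside the viral region, an SV40 promoter/EM7–BleoR cassette with an SV40 poly(A) signal could in principle confer bleomycin/Zeocin resistance. The viral genome is transcribed from a CMV enhancer/promoter fused to a truncated 5' LTR. It carries the Ψ packaging signal with a gag fragment, the RRE for Rev-dependent nuclear export, a cPPT/CTS, a WPRE to boost transcript expression, and a ΔU3 3' LTR followed by a bGH poly(A) signal.

The payload consists of two expression units. A human U6 Pol III promoter drives a guide RNA joined to the S. pyogenes Cas9 scaffold and directed against mouse Mlkl, although the record does not give the guide sequence. Downstream, an EF-1α core promoter drives Cre recombinase followed by EGFP and NanoLuc. The EGFP and NanoLuc coding regions sit adjacent to each other, consistent with the GpNLuc fluorescent/bioluminescent fusion reporter in the plasmid name. How Cre is linked to the reporter is not annotated.

The catalogue purpose line says the vector expresses Cas9, but the feature table of the full sequence shows no Cas9 coding sequence, only Cre in that position. This arrangement suggests use in cells or mice that supply Cas9 separately, for instance from a Cre-activated allele, though the record does not say so. Transduced cells would then combine Cre activity, Mlkl targeting, and fluorescence or luminescence tracking.
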