Features (pLannotate 1.2.2; 34 found; start..end, strand, type, name):
    257..685     -  rep_origin     f1 ori (sequence partly withheld): f1 bacteriophage origin of replication; arrow indicates direction of (+) strand synthesis
    706..727     -  promoter       SV40 promoter (fragment): SV40 enhancer and early promoter
    731..955     -  polyA_signal   bGH poly(A) signal: bovine growth hormone polyadenylation signal
    987..1220    -  LTR            3' LTR (ΔU3): self-inactivating 3' long terminal repeat (LTR) from HIV-1
   1222..1241    -  misc_feature   cPPT/CTS (fragment): central polypurine tract and central termination sequence of HIV-1
   1292..1880    -  misc_feature   WPRE: woodchuck hepatitis virus posttranscriptional regulatory element
   1896..2411    -  CDS            Nluc: NanoLuc® luciferase human codon-optimized
   2427..3143    -  CDS            EGFP: EGFP is a basic (constitutively fluorescent) green fluorescent protein published in 1996, derived from Aequorea victoria. It is reported to be a rapidly-maturing weak dimer with moderate acid sensitivity.
   3201..4228    -  CDS            Cre (fragment): site-specific recombinase Cre is a site-specific recombinase from bacteriophage P1. Recombination occurs at loxP sequences.
   4273..4484    -  promoter       EF-1α core promoter: core promoter for human elongation factor EF-1α
   4510..4528    -  CDS            small t antigen (fragment): SV40 (simian virus 40) small t antigen
   4546..4621    -  misc_RNA       gRNA scaffold: guide RNA scaffold for the Streptococcus pyogenes CRISPR/Cas9 system
   4650..4890    -  promoter       U6 promoter: RNA polymerase III promoter for human U6 snRNA
   4941..5058    -  misc_feature   cPPT/CTS: central polypurine tract and central termination sequence of HIV-1
   5108..5208    -  CDS            Rev (fragment): human immunodeficiency virus 1 (HIV-1) Rev protein; rev; enhances nuclear export of unspliced and incompletely spliced viral mRNAs
   5585..5818    -  misc_feature   RRE: The Rev response element (RRE) of HIV-1 allows for Rev-dependent mRNA export from the nucleus to the cytoplasm.
   5964..6327    -  CDS            HIV-1 gag (fragment): gag protein from human immunodeficiency virus 1; gag
   6311..6436    -  misc_feature   HIV-1 Ψ: packaging signal of human immunodeficiency virus type 1
   6483..6663    -  LTR            5' LTR (truncated): truncated 5' long terminal repeat (LTR) from HIV-1
   6681..6880    -  promoter       CMV promoter: human cytomegalovirus (CMV) immediate early promoter
   6881..7260    -  enhancer       CMV enhancer: human cytomegalovirus immediate early enhancer
   7415..7467    +  misc_feature   bom (fragment): basis of mobility region from pBR322
   7526..7630    +  promoter       AmpR promoter: bla
   7631..8491    +  CDS            AmpR: β-lactamase; bla; confers resistance to ampicillin, carbenicillin, and related antibiotics
   8662..9250    +  rep_origin     ori: high-copy-number ColE1/pMB1/pBR322/pUC origin of replication
   9433..9525    +  CDS            lacI (fragment): lac repressor; lacI; The lac repressor binds to the lac operator to inhibit transcription in E. coli. This inhibition can be relieved by adding lactose or isopropyl-β-D-thiogalactopyranoside (IPTG).
   9538..9559    +  protein_bind   CAP binding site: CAP binding activates transcription in the presence of cAMP. E. coli catabolite activator protein
   9574..9604    +  promoter       lac promoter: promoter for the E. coli lac operon
   9612..9628    +  protein_bind   lac operator: The lac repressor binds to the lac operator to inhibit transcription in E. coli. This inhibition can be relieved by adding lactose or isopropyl-β-D-thiogalactopyranoside (IPTG). lac repressor encoded by lacI
   9701..9822    -  polyA_signal   SV40 poly(A) signal: SV40 polyadenylation signal
   9817..9942    -  CDS            ble (fragment): BLE_KLEPN - Experimental evidence at protein level: Swiss-Prot protein existence level 1. Binding protein with a strong affinity to the bleomycin family of antibiotics. Binds to CL990; an antimitotic-antibiotic compound. From Klebsiella pneumoniae.
   9952..10326   -  CDS            BleoR: antibiotic-binding protein; Sh ble from Streptoalloteichus hindustanus; confers resistance to bleomycin, phleomycin, and Zeocin™
  10345..10392   -  promoter       EM7 promoter: synthetic bacterial promoter&nbsp
  10440..243     -  promoter       SV40 promoter (across the origin): SV40 enhancer and early promoter
>Addgene plasmid #208391 | Lenti-sgRNA-Cre-GpNLuc-sgmMLKL | addgene full sequence | sequence record 412471 | Addgene NGS Result
AAAAAAAATTAGTCAGCCATGGGGCGGAGAATGGGCGGAACTGGGCGGAGTTAGGGGCGGGATGGGCGGA
GTTAGGGGCGGGACTATGGTTGCTGACTAATTGAGATGCATGCTTTGCATACTTCTGCCTGCTGGGGAGC
CTGGGGACTTTCCACACCTGGTTGCTGACTAATTGAGATGCATGCTTTGCATACTTCTGCCTGCTGGGGA
GCCTGGGGACTTTCCACACCCTAACTGACACACATTCCACAGAATTAATTCGCGTTAAATTTTTGTTAAA
TCAGCTCATTTTTTAACCAATAGGCCGAAATCGGCAAAATCCCTTATAAATCAAAAGAATAGACCGAGAT
AGGGT
[37 nt withheld, positions 356-392]
AAAGAACGTGGACTCCAACGTCAAAGG
[49 nt withheld, positions 420-468]
T
[91 nt withheld, positions 470-560]
G
[124 nt withheld, positions 562-685]
GGGGATACCCCCTAGAGCCCCAGCTGGTTCTTTCCGCCTCAGAAGCCATAGAGCCCACCGCATCCCCAGC
ATGCCTGCTATTGTCTTCCCAATCCTCCCCCTTGCTGTCCTGCCCCACCCCACCCCCCAGAATAGAATGA
CACCTACTCAGACAATGCGATGCAATTTCCTCATTTTATTAGGAAAGGACAGTGGGAGTGGCACCTTCCA
GGGTCAAGGAAGGCACGGGGGAGGGGCAAACAACAGATGGCTGGCAACTAGAAGGCACAGTCGAGGCTGA
TCAGCGGGTTTAAACGGGCCCTGCTAGAGATTTTCCACACTGACTAAAAGGGTCTGAGGGATCTCTAGTT
ACCAGAGTCACACAACAGACGGGCACACACTACTTGAAGCACTCAAGGCAAGCTTTATTGAGGCTTAAGC
AGTGGGTTCCCTAGTTAGCCAGAGAGCTCCCAGGCTCAGATCTGGTCTAACCAGAGAGACCCAGTACAAG
CAAAAAGCAGATCTTGTCTTCGTTGGGAGTGAATTAGCCCTTCCAGTCCCCCCTTTTCTTTTAAAAAGTG
GCTAAGATCTACAGCTGCCTTGTAAGTCATTGGTCTTAAAGTCGACGCGGGGAGGCGGCCCAAAGGGAGA
TCCGACTCGTCTGAGGGCGAAGGCGAAGACGCGGAAGAGGCCGCAGAGCCGGCAGCAGGCCGCGGGAAGG
AAGGTCCGCTGGATTGAGGGCCGAAGGGACGTAGCAGAAGGACGTCCCGCGCAGAATCCAGGTGGCAACA
CAGGCGAGCAGCCAAGGAAAGGACGATGATTTCCCCGACAACACCACGGAATTGTCAGTGCCCAACAGCC
GAGCCCCTGTCCAGCAGCGGGCAAGGCAGGCGGCGATGAGTTCCGCCGTGGCAATAGGGAGGGGGAAAGC
GAAAGTCCCGGAAAGGAGCTGACAGGTGGTGGCAATGCCCCAACCAGTGGGGGTTGCGTCAGCAAACACA
GTGCACACCACGCCACGTTGCCTGACAACGGGCCACAACTCCTCATAAAGAGACAGCAACCAGGATTTAT
ACAAGGAGGAGAAAATGAAAGCCATACGGGAAGCAATAGCATGATACAAAGGCATTAAAGCAGCGTATCC
ACATAGCGTAAAAGGAGCAACATAGTTAAGAATACCAGTCAATCTTTCACAAATTTTGTAATCCAGAGGT
TGATTGTCGACTTAACGCGTTTACGCCAGAATGCGTTCGCACAGCCGCCAGCCGGTCACTCCGTTGATGG
TTACTCGGAACAGCAGGGAGCCGTCGGGGTTGATCAGGCGCTCGTCGATAATTTTGTTGCCGTTCCACAG
GGTCCCTGTTACAGTGATCTTTTTGCCGTCGAACACGGCGATGCCTTCATACGGCCGTCCGAAATAGTCG
ATCATGTTCGGCGTAACCCCGTCGATTACCAGTGTGCCATAGTGCAGGATCACCTTAAAGTGATGATCAT
CCACAGGGTACACCACCTTAAAAATTTTTTCGATCTGGCCCATTTGGTCGCCGCTCAGACCTTCATACGG
GATGATGACATGGATGTCGATCTTCAGCCCATTTTCACCGCTCAGGACAATCCTTTGGATCGGAGTTACG
GACACCCCGAGATTCTGAAACAAACTGGACACACCTCCCTGTTCAAGGACTTGGTCCAGGTTGTAGCCGG
CTGTCTGTCGCCAGTCCCCAACGAAATCTTCGAGTGTGAAGACCATACCTCCGGAGATATCCTTGTACAG
CTCGTCCATGCCGAGAGTGATCCCGGCGGCGGTCACGAACTCCAGCAGGACCATGTGATCGCGCTTCTCG
TTGGGGTCTTTGCTCAGGGCGGACTGGGTGCTCAGGTAGTGGTTGTCGGGCAGCAGCACGGGGCCGTCGC
CGATGGGGGTGTTCTGCTGGTAGTGGTCGGCGAGCTGCACGCTGCCGTCCTCGATGTTGTGGCGGATCTT
GAAGTTCACCTTGATGCCGTTCTTCTGCTTGTCGGCCATGATATAGACGTTGTGGCTGTTGTAGTTGTAC
TCCAGCTTGTGCCCCAGGATGTTGCCGTCCTCCTTGAAGTCGATGCCCTTCAGCTCGATGCGGTTCACCA
GGGTGTCGCCCTCGAACTTCACCTCGGCGCGGGTCTTGTAGTTGCCGTCGTCCTTGAAGAAGATGGTGCG
CTCCTGGACGTAGCCTTCGGGCATGGCGGACTTGAAGAAGTCGTGCTGCTTCATGTGGTCGGGGTAGCGG
CTGAAGCACTGCACGCCGTAGGTCAGGGTGGTCACGAGGGTGGGCCAGGGCACGGGCAGCTTGCCGGTGG
TGCAGATGAACTTCAGGGTCAGCTTGCCGTAGGTGGCATCGCCCTCGCCCTCGCCGGACACGCTGAACTT
GTGGCCGTTTACGTCGCCGTCCAGCTCGACCAGGATGGGCACCACCCCGGTGAACAGCTCCTCGCCCTTG
CTCACCATCGGTCCAGGATTCTCTTCGACATCTCCGGCTTGTTTCAGCAGAGAGAAGTTTGTTGCATCGC
CATCTTCCAGCAGGCGCACCATTGCCCCTGTTTCACTATCCAGGTTACGGATATAGTTCATGACAATATT
TACATTGGTCCAGCCACCAGCTTGCATGATCTCCGGTATTGAAACTCCAGCGCGGGCCATATCTCGCGCG
GCTCCGACACGGGCACTGTGTCCAGACCAGGCCAGGTATCTCTGACCAGAGTCATCCTTAGCGCCGTAAA
TCAATCGATGAGTTGCTTCAAAAATCCCTTCCAGGGCGCGAGTTGATAGCTGGCTGGTGGCAGATGGCGC
GGCAACACCATTTTTTCTGACCCGGCAAAACAGGTAGTTATTCGGATCATCAGCTACACCAGATACGGAA
ATCCATCGCTCGACCAGTTTAGTTACCCCCAGGCTAAGTGCCTTCTCTACACCTGCGGTGCTAACCAGCG
TTTTCGTTCTGCCAATATGGATTAACATTCTCCCACCGTCAGTACGTGAGATATCTTTAACCCTGATCCT
GGCAATTTCGGCTATACGTAACAGGGTGTTATAAGCAATCCCCAGAAATGCCAGATTACGTATATCCTGG
CAGCGATCGCTATTTTCCATGAGTGAACGAACCTGGTCGAAATCAGTGCGTTCGAACGCTAGAGCCTGTT
TTGCACGTTCACCGGCATCAACGTTTTCTTTTCGGATCCGCCGCATAACCAGTGAAACAGCATTGCTGTC
ACTTGGTCGTGGCAGCCCGGACCGACGATGAAGCATGTTTAGCTGGCCCAAATGTTGCTGGATAGTTTTT
ACTGCCAGACCGCGCGCCTGAAGATATAGAAGATAATCGCGAACATCTTCAGGTTCTGCGGGAAACCATT
TCCGGTTATTCAACTTGCACCATGCCGCCCACGACCGGCAAACGGACTGAAGCATTTTCCAGGTATGCTC
AGAAAACGCCTGGCGATCCCTGAACATGTCCATCAGGTTCTTGCGAACCTCATCACTCGTTGCATCGACC
GGTAATGCAGGCAAATTTTGGTGTACGGTCAGTAAATTGGACACCTTCCTCTTCTTCTTGGGCATGGTAG
ATCCTCTAGAACCGGTCCTGTGTTCTGGCGGCAAACCCGTTGCGAAAAAGAACGTTCACGGCGACTACTG
CACTTATATACGGTTCTCCCCCACCCTCGGGAAAAAGGCGGAGCCAGTACACGACATCACTTTCCCAGTT
TACCCCGCGCCACCTTCTCTAGGCACCGGATCAATTGCCGACCCCTCCCCCCAACTTCTCGGGGACTGTG
GGCGATGTGCGCTCTGCCCACTGACGGGCACCGGAGCCAATTCCCACTCCTTTCAAGACCTAGCTAGCGA
ATTCAAAAAAGCACCGACTCGGTGCCACTTTTTCAAGTTGATAACGGACTAGCCTTATTTTAACTTGCTA
TTTCTAGCTCTAAAACGCGTCTAGGAAACCGTGTGCGGTGTTTCGTCCTTTCCACAAGATATATAAAGCC
AAGAAATCGAAATACTTTCAAGTTACGGTAAGCATATGATAGTCCATTTTAAAACATAATTTTAAAACTG
CAAACTACCCAAGAAATTATTACTTTCTACGTCACGTATTTTGTACTAATATCTTTGTGTTTACAGTCAA
ATTAATTCTAATTATCTCTCTAACAGCCTTGTATCGTATATGCAAATATGAAGGAATCATGGGAAATAGG
CCCTCGGTACCTTAATTAACCAAACTGGATCTCTGCTGTCCCTGTAATAAACCCGAAAATTTTGAATTTT
TGTAATTTGTTTTTGTAATTCTTTAGTTTGTATGTCTGTTGCTATTATGTCTACTATTCTTTCCCCTGCA
CTGTACCCCCCAATCCCCCCTTTTCTTTTAAAATTGTGGATGAATACTGCCATTTGTCTGCAGAATTGGC
GCACGCAGTGCCGATCCGTTCACTAATCGAATGGATCTGTCTCTGTCTCTCTCTCCACCTTCTTCTTCTA
TTCCTTCGGGCCTGTCGGGTCCCCTCGGGGTTGGGAGGTGGGTCTGAAACGATAATGGTGAATATCCCTG
CCTAACTCTATTCACTATAGAAAGTACAGCAAAAACTATTCTTAAACCTACCAAGCCTCCTACTATCATT
ATGAATAATTTTATATACCACAGCCAATTTGTTATGTTAAACCAATTCCACAAACTTGCCCATTTATCTA
ATTCCAATAATTCTTGTTCATTCTTTTCTTGCTGGTTTTGCGATTCTTCAATTAAGGAGTGTATTAAGCT
TGTGTAATTGTTAATTTCTCTGTCCCACTCCATCCAGGTCGTGTGATTCCAAATCTGTTCCAGAGATTTA
TTACTCCAACTAGCATTCCAAGGCACAGCAGTGGTGCAAATGAGTTTTCCAGAGCAACCCCAAATCCCCA
GGAGCTGTTGATCCTTTAGGTATCTTTCCACAGCCAGGATTCTTGCCTGGAGCTGCTTGATGCCCCAGAC
TGTGAGTTGCAACAGATGCTGTTGCGCCTCAATAGCCCTCAGCAAATTGTTCTGCTGCTGCACTATACCA
GACAATAATTGTCTGGCCTGTACCGTCAGCGTCATTGACGCTGCGCCCATAGTGCTTCCTGCTGCTCCCA
AGAACCCAAGGAACAAAGCTCCTATTCCCACTGCTCTTTTTTCTCTCTGCACCACTCTTCTCTTTGCCTT
GGTGGGTGCTACTCCTAATGGTTCAATTTTTACTACTTTATATTTATATAATTCACTTCTCCAATTGTCC
CTCATATCTCCTCCTCCAGGTCTGAAGATCAGCGGCCGCTTGCTGTGCGGTGGTCTTACTTTTGTTTTGC
TCTTCCTCTATCTTGTCTAAAGCTTCCTTGGTGTCTTTTATCTCTATCCTTTGATGCACACAATAGAGGG
TTGCTACTGTATTATATAATGATCTAAGTTCTTCTGATCCTGTCTGAAGGGATGGTTGTAGCTGTCCCAG
TATTTGTCTACAGCCTTCTGATGTTTCTAACAGGCCAGGATTAACTGCGAATCGTTCTAGCTCCCTGCTT
GCCCATACTATATGTTTTAATTTATATTTTTTCTTTCCCCCTGGCCTTAACCGAATTTTTTCCCATCGCG
ATCTAATTCTCCCCCGCTTAATACTGACGCTCTCGCACCCATCTCTCTCCTTCTAGCCTCCGCTAGTCAA
AATTTTTGGCGTACTCACCAGTCGCCGCCCCTCGCCTCTTGCCGTGCGCGCTTCAGCAAGCCGAGTCCTG
CGTCGAGAGAGCTCCTCTGGTTTCCCTTTCGCTTTCAAGTCCCTGTTCGGGCGCCACTGCTAGAGATTTT
CCACACTGACTAAAAGGGTCTGAGGGATCTCTAGTTACCAGAGTCACACAACAGACGGGCACACACTACT
TGAAGCACTCAAGGCAAGCTTTATTGAGGCTTAAGCAGTGGGTTCCCTAGTTAGCCAGAGAGCTCCCAGG
CTCAGATCTGGTCTAACCAGAGAGACCCAGTACAGGCAAAACGCGCTGCTTATATAGACCTCCCACCGTA
CACGCCTACCGCCCATTTGCGTCAATGGGGCGGAGTTGTTACGACATTTTGGAAAGTCCCGTTGATTTTG
GTGCCAAAACAAACTCCCATTGACGTCAATGGGGTGGAGACTTGGAAATCCCCGTGAGTCAAACCGCTAT
CCACGCCCATTGATGTACTGCCAAAACCGCATCACCATGGTAATAGCGATGACTAATACGTAGATGTACT
GCCAAGTAGGAAAGTCCCATAAGGTCATGTACTGGGCATAATGCCAGGCGGGCCATTTACCGTCATTGAC
GTCAATAGGGGGCGTACTTGGCATATGATACACTTGATGTACTGCCAAGTGGGCAGTTTACCGTAAATAC
TCCACCCATTGACGTCAATGGAAAGTCCCTATTGGCGTTACTATGGGAACATACGTCATTATTGACGTCA
ATGGGCGGGGGTCGTTGGGCGGTCAGCCAGGCGGGCCATTTACCGTAAGTTATGTAACGCGGAACTCCAT
ATATGGGCTATGAACTAATGACCCCGTAATTGATTACTATTAATAACTAGTCAATAATCAATGTCAACGC
GTATATCTGGCCCGTACATCGCGAAGCAGCGCAAAACGCCTAACCCTAAGCAGATTCTTCATGCAATTGT
CGGTCAAGCCTTGCCTTGTTGTAGCTTAAATTTTGCTCGCGCACTACTCAGCGACCTCCAACACACAAGC
AGGGAGCAGATACTGGCTTAACTATGCGGCATCAGAGCAGATTGTACTGAGAGTGCACCATAGGGGATCG
GGAGATCTCCCGATCCGTCGACGTCAGGTGGCACTTTTCGGGGAAATGTGCGCGGAACCCCTATTTGTTT
ATTTTTCTAAATACATTCAAATATGTATCCGCTCATGAGACAATAACCCTGATAAATGCTTCAATAATAT
TGAAAAAGGAAGAGTATGAGTATTCAACATTTCCGTGTCGCCCTTATTCCCTTTTTTGCGGCATTTTGCC
TTCCTGTTTTTGCTCACCCAGAAACGCTGGTGAAAGTAAAAGATGCTGAAGATCAGTTGGGTGCACGAGT
GGGTTACATCGAACTGGATCTCAACAGCGGTAAGATCCTTGAGAGTTTTCGCCCCGAAGAACGTTTTCCA
ATGATGAGCACTTTTAAAGTTCTGCTATGTGGCGCGGTATTATCCCGTATTGACGCCGGGCAAGAGCAAC
TCGGTCGCCGCATACACTATTCTCAGAATGACTTGGTTGAGTACTCACCAGTCACAGAAAAGCATCTTAC
GGATGGCATGACAGTAAGAGAATTATGCAGTGCTGCCATAACCATGAGTGATAACACTGCGGCCAACTTA
CTTCTGACAACGATCGGAGGACCGAAGGAGCTAACCGCTTTTTTGCACAACATGGGGGATCATGTAACTC
GCCTTGATCGTTGGGAACCGGAGCTGAATGAAGCCATACCAAACGACGAGCGTGACACCACGATGCCTGT
AGCAATGGCAACAACGTTGCGCAAACTATTAACTGGCGAACTACTTACTCTAGCTTCCCGGCAACAATTA
ATAGACTGGATGGAGGCGGATAAAGTTGCAGGACCACTTCTGCGCTCGGCCCTTCCGGCTGGCTGGTTTA
TTGCTGATAAATCTGGAGCCGGTGAGCGTGGGTCTCGCGGTATCATTGCAGCACTGGGGCCAGATGGTAA
GCCCTCCCGTATCGTAGTTATCTACACGACGGGGAGTCAGGCAACTATGGATGAACGAAATAGACAGATC
GCTGAGATAGGTGCCTCACTGATTAAGCATTGGTAACTGTCAGACCAAGTTTACTCATATATACTTTAGA
TTGATTTAAAACTTCATTTTTAATTTAAAAGGATCTAGGTGAAGATCCTTTTTGATAATCTCATGACCAA
AATCCCTTAACGTGAGTTTTCGTTCCACTGAGCGTCAGACCCCGTAGAAAAGATCAAAGGATCTTCTTGA
GATCCTTTTTTTCTGCGCGTAATCTGCTGCTTGCAAACAAAAAAACCACCGCTACCAGCGGTGGTTTGTT
TGCCGGATCAAGAGCTACCAACTCTTTTTCCGAAGGTAACTGGCTTCAGCAGAGCGCAGATACCAAATAC
TGTTCTTCTAGTGTAGCCGTAGTTAGGCCACCACTTCAAGAACTCTGTAGCACCGCCTACATACCTCGCT
CTGCTAATCCTGTTACCAGTGGCTGCTGCCAGTGGCGATAAGTCGTGTCTTACCGGGTTGGACTCAAGAC
GATAGTTACCGGATAAGGCGCAGCGGTCGGGCTGAACGGGGGGTTCGTGCACACAGCCCAGCTTGGAGCG
AACGACCTACACCGAACTGAGATACCTACAGCGTGAGCTATGAGAAAGCGCCACGCTTCCCGAAGGGAGA
AAGGCGGACAGGTATCCGGTAAGCGGCAGGGTCGGAACAGGAGAGCGCACGAGGGAGCTTCCAGGGGGAA
ACGCCTGGTATCTTTATAGTCCTGTCGGGTTTCGCCACCTCTGACTTGAGCGTCGATTTTTGTGATGCTC
GTCAGGGGGGCGGAGCCTATGGAAAAACGCCAGCAACGCGGCCTTTTTACGGTTCCTGGCCTTTTGCTGG
CCTTTTGCTCACATGTTCTTTCCTGCGTTATCCCCTGATTCTGTGGATAACCGTATTACCGCCTTTGAGT
GAGCTGATACCGCTCGCCGCAGCCGAACGACCGAGCGCAGCGAGTCAGTGAGCGAGGAAGCGGAAGAGCG
CCCAATACGCAAACCGCCTCTCCCCGCGCGTTGGCCGATTCATTAATGCAGCTGGCACGACAGGTTTCCC
GACTGGAAAGCGGGCAGTGAGCGCAACGCAATTAATGTGAGTTAGCTCACTCATTAGGCACCCCAGGCTT
TACACTTTATGCTTCCGGCTCGTATGTTGTGTGGAATTGTGAGCGGATAACAATTTCACACAGGAAACAG
CTATGACCATGATTACGCCAAGCTCTAGCTAGAGGTCGACGGTATACAGACATGATAAGATACATTGATG
AGTTTGGACAAACCACAACTAGAATGCAGTGAAAAAAATGCTTTATTTGTGAAATTTGTGATGCTATTGC
TTTATTTGTAACCATTATAAGCTGCAATAAACAAGTTGGGGTGGGCGAAGAACTCCAGCATGAGATCCCC
GCGCTGGAGGATCATCCAGCCGGCGTCCCGGAAAACGATTCCGAAGCCCAACCTTTCATAGAAGGCGGCG
GTGGAATCGAAATCTCGTAGCACGTGTCAGTCCTGCTCCTCGGCCACGAAGTGCACGCAGTTGCCGGCCG
GGTCGCGCAGGGCGAACTCCCGCCCCCACGGCTGCTCGCCGATCTCGGTCATGGCCGGCCCGGAGGCGTC
CCGGAAGTTCGTGGACACGACCTCCGACCACTCGGCGTACAGCTCGTCCAGGCCGCGCACCCACACCCAG
GCCAGGGTGTTGTCCGGCACCACCTGGTCCTGGACCGCGCTGATGAACAGGGTCACGTCGTCCCGGACCA
CACCGGCGAAGTCGTCCTCCACGAAGTCCCGGGAGAACCCGAGCCGGTCGGTCCAGAACTCGACCGCTCC
GGCGACGTCGCGCGCGGTGAGCACCGGAACGGCACTGGTCAACTTGGCCATGGTTTAGTTCCTCACCTTG
TCGTATTATACTATGCCGATATACTATGCCGATGATTAATTGTCAACACGTGCTGATCAGATCCGAAAAT
GGATATACAAGCTCCCGGGAGCTTTTTGCAAAAGCCTAGGCCTCCAAAAAAGCCTCCTCACTACTTCTGG
AATAGCTCAGAGGCAGAGGCGGCCTCGGCCTCTGCATAAAT
